Addgene plasmid #120419: pcDNA3 - hSRSF6
Purpose: overexpression of human SRSF6
Depositing lab: Gillian Bates & Andreas Neueder. Depositing organization: University College London. Publication: Regulatory mechanisms of incomplete huntingtin mRNA splicing. Neueder A, Dumas AA, Benjamin AC, Bates GP. Nat Commun. 2018 Sep 27;9(1):3955. doi: 10.1038/s41467-018-06281-3. PubMed 30262848.
Backbone
  Vector backbone: pcDNA3
  Backbone size w/o insert (bp): 5395
  Vector type: Mammalian Expression
Growth in bacteria
  Bacterial resistance: Ampicillin, 100 μg/mL
  Growth temperature: 37°C
  Growth strain: DH5alpha
  Copy number: High Copy
Gene/Insert
  Gene/Insert name: SRSF6 (alt name: SRP55, B52)
  Species: H. sapiens (human)
  Insert size (bp): 1041
  Entrez Gene: SRSF6 (a.k.a. B52, HEL-S-91, SFRS6, SRP55)
  Promoter: CMV immediate/early
  Cloning method: Restriction Enzyme; 5′ cloning site BamHI (not destroyed); 3′ cloning site NotI (not destroyed)
  Sequencing primers: 5′ unknown
Terms and licenses: Academic/Nonprofit Terms; Industry Terms: Not Available to Industry
How to cite: pcDNA3 - hSRSF6 was a gift from Gillian Bates & Andreas Neueder (Addgene plasmid # 120419 ; http://n2t.net/addgene:120419 ; RRID:Addgene_120419)
