[The description below was written by a language model from this plasmid's Addgene catalogue record and pLannotate feature annotations shown in this document.]
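Description:
pcDNA3 - hSRSF6 is a mammalian expression plasmid built on the pcDNA3 backbone for overexpression of human SRSF6 (also known as SRP55 or B52), a serine/arginine-rich splicing factor involved in constitutive splicing and alternative splice site selection. It is propagated in E. coli as a high-copy plasmid through a ColE1/pUC-type origin and selected with ampicillin via the β-lactamase gene. An f1 origin is also present, which allows single-stranded DNA production. For mammalian cells, an SV40 early promoter drives a neomycin phosphotransferase gene terminated by an SV40 polyadenylation signal, so stable transfectants can be selected with G418.

The roughly 1 kb SRSF6 insert sits between retained BamHI and NotI sites, downstream of the CMV immediate-early enhancer and promoter and upstream of the bovine growth hormone polyadenylation signal. This gives strong constitutive transcription after transfection. Flanking T7 and SP6 promoters permit in vitro transcription in either orientation and serve as convenient sequencing primer sites. No epitope tag or reporter is recorded, so the protein appears to be expressed untagged.

The automated annotation labels only part of the insert, as a fragment matching mouse Srsf6. This most likely reflects high conservation with the mouse protein and poor matching of the repetitive RS domain, and the catalogue entry states the insert is human. The short HIV-1 LTR, ble, lacI and extra SV40 promoter fragments are probably backbone remnants or annotation artefacts. The depositor and repository full sequences give the same feature set and differ by one nucleotide in length. The associated work concerns regulation of incomplete huntingtin mRNA splicing, which suggests the plasmid was used to test how SRSF6 levels affect splicing.
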