Features (pLannotate 1.2.2; 21 found; start..end, strand, type, name):
     36..80      -  misc_feature   bom (fragment): basis of mobility region from pBR322
    235..614     +  enhancer       CMV enhancer: human cytomegalovirus immediate early enhancer
    615..818     +  promoter       CMV promoter: human cytomegalovirus (CMV) immediate early promoter
    814..847     +  LTR            5' LTR (truncated) (fragment): truncated 5' long terminal repeat (LTR) from HIV-1
    863..881     +  promoter       T7 promoter: promoter for bacteriophage T7 RNA polymerase
    919..1503    +  CDS            Srsf6 (fragment) (sequence partly withheld): SRSF6_MOUSE - Also known as Sfrs6, Srp55. Experimental evidence at protein level: Swiss-Prot protein existence level 1. Plays a role in constitutive splicing and modulates the selection of alternative splice sites. Plays a role in the alternative splicing of MAPT/Tau exon 10. Binds to alternative exons of TNC pre- mRNA and promotes the expression of alternatively spliced TNC. Plays a role in wound healing and in the regulation of keratinocyte differentiation and proliferation via its role in alternative splicing (By similarity). From Mus musculus (Mouse).
   1988..2006    -  promoter       SP6 promoter: promoter for bacteriophage SP6 RNA polymerase
   2032..2256    +  polyA_signal   bGH poly(A) signal: bovine growth hormone polyadenylation signal
   2260..2281    +  promoter       SV40 promoter (fragment): SV40 enhancer and early promoter
   2302..2730    +  rep_origin     f1 ori (sequence partly withheld): f1 bacteriophage origin of replication; arrow indicates direction of (+) strand synthesis
   2744..3074    +  promoter       SV40 promoter: SV40 enhancer and early promoter
   3141..3932    +  CDS            neo: KKA2_KLEPN - Also known as kan, nptII. Experimental evidence at protein level: Swiss-Prot protein existence level 1. Resistance to kanamycin, neomycin, paromomycin, ribostamycin, butirosin and gentamicin B. From Klebsiella pneumoniae.
   3956..4114    +  CDS            ble (fragment): BLE_KLEPN - Experimental evidence at protein level: Swiss-Prot protein existence level 1. Binding protein with a strong affinity to the bleomycin family of antibiotics. Binds to CL990; an antimitotic-antibiotic compound. From Klebsiella pneumoniae.
   4109..4230    +  polyA_signal   SV40 poly(A) signal: SV40 polyadenylation signal
   4303..4319    -  protein_bind   lac operator: The lac repressor binds to the lac operator to inhibit transcription in E. coli. This inhibition can be relieved by adding lactose or isopropyl-β-D-thiogalactopyranoside (IPTG). lac repressor encoded by lacI
   4327..4357    -  promoter       lac promoter: promoter for the E. coli lac operon
   4372..4393    -  protein_bind   CAP binding site: CAP binding activates transcription in the presence of cAMP. E. coli catabolite activator protein
   4406..4498    -  CDS            lacI (fragment): lac repressor; lacI; The lac repressor binds to the lac operator to inhibit transcription in E. coli. This inhibition can be relieved by adding lactose or isopropyl-β-D-thiogalactopyranoside (IPTG).
   4681..5269    -  rep_origin     ori: high-copy-number ColE1/pMB1/pBR322/pUC origin of replication
   5440..6300    -  CDS            AmpR: β-lactamase; bla; confers resistance to ampicillin, carbenicillin, and related antibiotics
   6301..6405    -  promoter       AmpR promoter: bla
>Addgene plasmid #120419 | pcDNA3 - hSRSF6 | depositor full sequence | sequence record 228621 | pcDNA3 - hSRSF6 sequence 6436 bps
GACGGATCGGGAGATCTCCCGATCCCCTATGGTCGACTCTCAGTACAATCTGCTCTGATGCCGCATAGTT
AAGCCAGTATCTGCTCCCTGCTTGTGTGTTGGAGGTCGCTGAGTAGTGCGCGAGCAAAATTTAAGCTACA
ACAAGGCAAGGCTTGACCGACAATTGCATGAAGAATCTGCTTAGGGTTAGGCGTTTTGCGCTGCTTCGCG
ATGTACGGGCCAGATATACGCGTTGACATTGATTATTGACTAGTTATTAATAGTAATCAATTACGGGGTC
ATTAGTTCATAGCCCATATATGGAGTTCCGCGTTACATAACTTACGGTAAATGGCCCGCCTGGCTGACCG
CCCAACGACCCCCGCCCATTGACGTCAATAATGACGTATGTTCCCATAGTAACGCCAATAGGGACTTTCC
ATTGACGTCAATGGGTGGACTATTTACGGTAAACTGCCCACTTGGCAGTACATCAAGTGTATCATATGCC
AAGTACGCCCCCTATTGACGTCAATGACGGTAAATGGCCCGCCTGGCATTATGCCCAGTACATGACCTTA
TGGGACTTTCCTACTTGGCAGTACATCTACGTATTAGTCATCGCTATTACCATGGTGATGCGGTTTTGGC
AGTACATCAATGGGCGTGGATAGCGGTTTGACTCACGGGGATTTCCAAGTCTCCACCCCATTGACGTCAA
TGGGAGTTTGTTTTGGCACCAAAATCAACGGGACTTTCCAAAATGTCGTAACAACTCCGCCCCATTGACG
CAAATGGGCGGTAGGCGTGTACGGTGGGAGGTCTATATAAGCAGAGCTCTCTGGCTAACTAGAGAACCCA
CTGCTTACTGGCTTATCGAAATTAATACGACTCACTATAGGGAGACCCAAGCTTGGTACCGAGCTCGGAT
CCGCCACCATGCCGCGCGTCTACATAGGACGCCTGAGCTACAACGTCCGGGAGAAGGACATCCAGCGCTT
TTTCAGTGGCTATGGCCGCCTCCTCGAAGTAGACCTCAAAAATGGGTACGGCTTCGTGGAGTTCGAGGAC
TCCCGCGACGCCGACGACGCCGTTTACGAGCTGAACGGCAAGGAGCTCTGCGGCGAGCGCGTGATCGTAG
AGCACGCCCGGGGCCCGCGTCGCGATCGCGACGGCTACAGCTACGGAAGCCGC
[309 nt withheld, positions 1174-1482]
CGATCTTACTCTGGAAGCAGATCCAGGTCTCGATCTAGAAGACGGTCACGAAGTAGGAGTCGCAGGAGCA
GCCGCAGTAGATCTCGAAGTATCTCAAAAAGTCGCTCCCGTTCCAGGTCGCGGAGCAAAGGTCGATCACG
TTCTCGATCAAAAGGCAGGAAATCTAGATCAAAGAGCAAATCTAAGCCCAAGTCTGATCGGGGCTCCCAT
TCACATTCTCGAAGCAGATCTAAGGATGAGTATGAGAAATCTCGAAGCAGGTCTCGGTCCCGATCCCCTA
AAGAAAATGGAAAGGGTGATATAAAGTCAAAATCCAGATCAAGGAGCCAGTCCCGTTCCAATTCGCCGCT
ACCTGTTCCACCCTCAAAGGCCCGTTCTGTGTCCCCTCCACCAAAAAGAGCTACTTCAAGATCCCGTTCT
AGATCTCGCTCAAAGTCAAGATCAAGGTCCAGGTCGAGTTCCAGAGATTAAGCGGCCGCTCGAGCATGCA
TCTAGAGGGCCCTATTCTATAGTGTCACCTAAATGCTAGAGCTCGCTGATCAGCCTCGACTGTGCCTTCT
AGTTGCCAGCCATCTGTTGTTTGCCCCTCCCCCGTGCCTTCCTTGACCCTGGAAGGTGCCACTCCCACTG
TCCTTTCCTAATAAAATGAGGAAATTGCATCGCATTGTCTGAGTAGGTGTCATTCTATTCTGGGGGGTGG
GGTGGGGCAGGACAGCAAGGGGGAGGATTGGGAAGACAATAGCAGGCATGCTGGGGATGCGGTGGGCTCT
ATGGCTTCTGAGGCGGAAAGAACCAGCTGGGGCTCTAGGGGGTATCCCC
[124 nt withheld, positions 2302-2425]
C
[32 nt withheld, positions 2427-2458]
CA
[57 nt withheld, positions 2461-2517]
A
[49 nt withheld, positions 2519-2567]
CCTTTGACGTTGGAGTCCACGTTCTTT
[37 nt withheld, positions 2595-2631]
ACCCTATCTCGGTCTATTCTTTTGATTTATAAGGGATTTTGGGGATTTCGGCCTATTGGTTAAAAAATGA
GCTGATTTAACAAAAATTTAACGCGAATTAATTCTGTGGAATGTGTGTCAGTTAGGGTGTGGAAAGTCCC
CAGGCTCCCCAGGCAGGCAGAAGTATGCAAAGCATGCATCTCAATTAGTCAGCAACCAGGTGTGGAAAGT
CCCCAGGCTCCCCAGCAGGCAGAAGTATGCAAAGCATGCATCTCAATTAGTCAGCAACCATAGTCCCGCC
CCTAACTCCGCCCATCCCGCCCCTAACTCCGCCCAGTTCCGCCCATTCTCCGCCCCATGGCTGACTAATT
TTTTTTATTTATGCAGAGGCCGAGGCCGCCTCTGCCTCTGAGCTATTCCAGAAGTAGTGAGGAGGCTTTT
TTGGAGGCCTAGGCTTTTGCAAAAAGCTCCCGGGAGCTTGTATATCCATTTTCGGATCTGATCAAGAGAC
AGGATGAGGATCGTTTCGCATGATTGAACAAGATGGATTGCACGCAGGTTCTCCGGCCGCTTGGGTGGAG
AGGCTATTCGGCTATGACTGGGCACAACAGACAATCGGCTGCTCTGATGCCGCCGTGTTCCGGCTGTCAG
CGCAGGGGCGCCCGGTTCTTTTTGTCAAGACCGACCTGTCCGGTGCCCTGAATGAACTGCAGGACGAGGC
AGCGCGGCTATCGTGGCTGGCCACGACGGGCGTTCCTTGCGCAGCTGTGCTCGACGTTGTCACTGAAGCG
GGAAGGGACTGGCTGCTATTGGGCGAAGTGCCGGGGCAGGATCTCCTGTCATCTCACCTTGCTCCTGCCG
AGAAAGTATCCATCATGGCTGATGCAATGCGGCGGCTGCATACGCTTGATCCGGCTACCTGCCCATTCGA
CCACCAAGCGAAACATCGCATCGAGCGAGCACGTACTCGGATGGAAGCCGGTCTTGTCGATCAGGATGAT
CTGGACGAAGAGCATCAGGGGCTCGCGCCAGCCGAACTGTTCGCCAGGCTCAAGGCGCGCATGCCCGACG
GCGAGGATCTCGTCGTGACCCATGGCGATGCCTGCTTGCCGAATATCATGGTGGAAAATGGCCGCTTTTC
TGGATTCATCGACTGTGGCCGGCTGGGTGTGGCGGACCGCTATCAGGACATAGCGTTGGCTACCCGTGAT
ATTGCTGAAGAGCTTGGCGGCGAATGGGCTGACCGCTTCCTCGTGCTTTACGGTATCGCCGCTCCCGATT
CGCAGCGCATCGCCTTCTATCGCCTTCTTGACGAGTTCTTCTGAGCGGGACTCTGGGGTTCGAAATGACC
GACCAAGCGACGCCCAACCTGCCATCACGAGATTTCGATTCCACCGCCGCCTTCTATGAAAGGTTGGGCT
TCGGAATCGTTTTCCGGGACGCCGGCTGGATGATCCTCCAGCGCGGGGATCTCATGCTGGAGTTCTTCGC
CCACCCCAACTTGTTTATTGCAGCTTATAATGGTTACAAATAAAGCAATAGCATCACAAATTTCACAAAT
AAAGCATTTTTTTCACTGCATTCTAGTTGTGGTTTGTCCAAACTCATCAATGTATCTTATCATGTCTGTA
TACCGTCGACCTCTAGCTAGAGCTTGGCGTAATCATGGTCATAGCTGTTTCCTGTGTGAAATTGTTATCC
GCTCACAATTCCACACAACATACGAGCCGGAAGCATAAAGTGTAAAGCCTGGGGTGCCTAATGAGTGAGC
TAACTCACATTAATTGCGTTGCGCTCACTGCCCGCTTTCCAGTCGGGAAACCTGTCGTGCCAGCTGCATT
AATGAATCGGCCAACGCGCGGGGAGAGGCGGTTTGCGTATTGGGCGCTCTTCCGCTTCCTCGCTCACTGA
CTCGCTGCGCTCGGTCGTTCGGCTGCGGCGAGCGGTATCAGCTCACTCAAAGGCGGTAATACGGTTATCC
ACAGAATCAGGGGATAACGCAGGAAAGAACATGTGAGCAAAAGGCCAGCAAAAGGCCAGGAACCGTAAAA
AGGCCGCGTTGCTGGCGTTTTTCCATAGGCTCCGCCCCCCTGACGAGCATCACAAAAATCGACGCTCAAG
TCAGAGGTGGCGAAACCCGACAGGACTATAAAGATACCAGGCGTTTCCCCCTGGAAGCTCCCTCGTGCGC
TCTCCTGTTCCGACCCTGCCGCTTACCGGATACCTGTCCGCCTTTCTCCCTTCGGGAAGCGTGGCGCTTT
CTCAATGCTCACGCTGTAGGTATCTCAGTTCGGTGTAGGTCGTTCGCTCCAAGCTGGGCTGTGTGCACGA
ACCCCCCGTTCAGCCCGACCGCTGCGCCTTATCCGGTAACTATCGTCTTGAGTCCAACCCGGTAAGACAC
GACTTATCGCCACTGGCAGCAGCCACTGGTAACAGGATTAGCAGAGCGAGGTATGTAGGCGGTGCTACAG
AGTTCTTGAAGTGGTGGCCTAACTACGGCTACACTAGAAGGACAGTATTTGGTATCTGCGCTCTGCTGAA
GCCAGTTACCTTCGGAAAAAGAGTTGGTAGCTCTTGATCCGGCAAACAAACCACCGCTGGTAGCGGTGGT
TTTTTTGTTTGCAAGCAGCAGATTACGCGCAGAAAAAAAGGATCTCAAGAAGATCCTTTGATCTTTTCTA
CGGGGTCTGACGCTCAGTGGAACGAAAACTCACGTTAAGGGATTTTGGTCATGAGATTATCAAAAAGGAT
CTTCACCTAGATCCTTTTAAATTAAAAATGAAGTTTTAAATCAATCTAAAGTATATATGAGTAAACTTGG
TCTGACAGTTACCAATGCTTAATCAGTGAGGCACCTATCTCAGCGATCTGTCTATTTCGTTCATCCATAG
TTGCCTGACTCCCCGTCGTGTAGATAACTACGATACGGGAGGGCTTACCATCTGGCCCCAGTGCTGCAAT
GATACCGCGAGACCCACGCTCACCGGCTCCAGATTTATCAGCAATAAACCAGCCAGCCGGAAGGGCCGAG
CGCAGAAGTGGTCCTGCAACTTTATCCGCCTCCATCCAGTCTATTAATTGTTGCCGGGAAGCTAGAGTAA
GTAGTTCGCCAGTTAATAGTTTGCGCAACGTTGTTGCCATTGCTACAGGCATCGTGGTGTCACGCTCGTC
GTTTGGTATGGCTTCATTCAGCTCCGGTTCCCAACGATCAAGGCGAGTTACATGATCCCCCATGTTGTGC
AAAAAAGCGGTTAGCTCCTTCGGTCCTCCGATCGTTGTCAGAAGTAAGTTGGCCGCAGTGTTATCACTCA
TGGTTATGGCAGCACTGCATAATTCTCTTACTGTCATGCCATCCGTAAGATGCTTTTCTGTGACTGGTGA
GTACTCAACCAAGTCATTCTGAGAATAGTGTATGCGGCGACCGAGTTGCTCTTGCCCGGCGTCAATACGG
GATAATACCGCGCCACATAGCAGAACTTTAAAAGTGCTCATCATTGGAAAACGTTCTTCGGGGCGAAAAC
TCTCAAGGATCTTACCGCTGTTGAGATCCAGTTCGATGTAACCCACTCGTGCACCCAACTGATCTTCAGC
ATCTTTTACTTTCACCAGCGTTTCTGGGTGAGCAAAAACAGGAAGGCAAAATGCCGCAAAAAAGGGAATA
AGGGCGACACGGAAATGTTGAATACTCATACTCTTCCTTTTTCAATATTATTGAAGCATTTATCAGGGTT
ATTGTCTCATGAGCGGATACATATTTGAATGTATTTAGAAAAATAAACAAATAGGGGTTCCGCGCACATT
TCCCCGAAAAGTGCCACCTGACGTC
