Features (pLannotate 1.2.2; 21 found; start..end, strand, type, name):
      1..380     +  enhancer       CMV enhancer: human cytomegalovirus immediate early enhancer
    381..584     +  promoter       CMV promoter: human cytomegalovirus (CMV) immediate early promoter
    580..613     +  LTR            5' LTR (truncated) (fragment): truncated 5' long terminal repeat (LTR) from HIV-1
    629..647     +  promoter       T7 promoter: promoter for bacteriophage T7 RNA polymerase
    685..1269    +  CDS            Srsf6 (fragment) (sequence partly withheld): SRSF6_MOUSE - Also known as Sfrs6, Srp55. Experimental evidence at protein level: Swiss-Prot protein existence level 1. Plays a role in constitutive splicing and modulates the selection of alternative splice sites. Plays a role in the alternative splicing of MAPT/Tau exon 10. Binds to alternative exons of TNC pre- mRNA and promotes the expression of alternatively spliced TNC. Plays a role in wound healing and in the regulation of keratinocyte differentiation and proliferation via its role in alternative splicing (By similarity). From Mus musculus (Mouse).
   1754..1772    -  promoter       SP6 promoter: promoter for bacteriophage SP6 RNA polymerase
   1798..2022    +  polyA_signal   bGH poly(A) signal: bovine growth hormone polyadenylation signal
   2026..2047    +  promoter       SV40 promoter (fragment): SV40 enhancer and early promoter
   2068..2496    +  rep_origin     f1 ori (sequence partly withheld): f1 bacteriophage origin of replication; arrow indicates direction of (+) strand synthesis
   2510..2839    +  promoter       SV40 promoter: SV40 enhancer and early promoter
   2906..3697    +  CDS            neo: KKA2_KLEPN - Also known as kan, nptII. Experimental evidence at protein level: Swiss-Prot protein existence level 1. Resistance to kanamycin, neomycin, paromomycin, ribostamycin, butirosin and gentamicin B. From Klebsiella pneumoniae.
   3721..3879    +  CDS            ble (fragment): BLE_KLEPN - Experimental evidence at protein level: Swiss-Prot protein existence level 1. Binding protein with a strong affinity to the bleomycin family of antibiotics. Binds to CL990; an antimitotic-antibiotic compound. From Klebsiella pneumoniae.
   3874..3995    +  polyA_signal   SV40 poly(A) signal: SV40 polyadenylation signal
   4068..4084    -  protein_bind   lac operator: The lac repressor binds to the lac operator to inhibit transcription in E. coli. This inhibition can be relieved by adding lactose or isopropyl-β-D-thiogalactopyranoside (IPTG). lac repressor encoded by lacI
   4092..4122    -  promoter       lac promoter: promoter for the E. coli lac operon
   4137..4158    -  protein_bind   CAP binding site: CAP binding activates transcription in the presence of cAMP. E. coli catabolite activator protein
   4171..4263    -  CDS            lacI (fragment): lac repressor; lacI; The lac repressor binds to the lac operator to inhibit transcription in E. coli. This inhibition can be relieved by adding lactose or isopropyl-β-D-thiogalactopyranoside (IPTG).
   4446..5034    -  rep_origin     ori: high-copy-number ColE1/pMB1/pBR322/pUC origin of replication
   5205..6065    -  CDS            AmpR: β-lactamase; bla; confers resistance to ampicillin, carbenicillin, and related antibiotics
   6066..6170    -  promoter       AmpR promoter: bla
   6229..6281    -  misc_feature   bom (fragment): basis of mobility region from pBR322
>Addgene plasmid #120419 | pcDNA3 - hSRSF6 | addgene full sequence | sequence record 233660 | Addgene NGS Result
GACATTGATTATTGACTAGTTATTAATAGTAATCAATTACGGGGTCATTAGTTCATAGCCCATATATGGA
GTTCCGCGTTACATAACTTACGGTAAATGGCCCGCCTGGCTGACCGCCCAACGACCCCCGCCCATTGACG
TCAATAATGACGTATGTTCCCATAGTAACGCCAATAGGGACTTTCCATTGACGTCAATGGGTGGAGTATT
TACGGTAAACTGCCCACTTGGCAGTACATCAAGTGTATCATATGCCAAGTACGCCCCCTATTGACGTCAA
TGACGGTAAATGGCCCGCCTGGCATTATGCCCAGTACATGACCTTATGGGACTTTCCTACTTGGCAGTAC
ATCTACGTATTAGTCATCGCTATTACCATGGTGATGCGGTTTTGGCAGTACATCAATGGGCGTGGATAGC
GGTTTGACTCACGGGGATTTCCAAGTCTCCACCCCATTGACGTCAATGGGAGTTTGTTTTGGCACCAAAA
TCAACGGGACTTTCCAAAATGTCGTAACAACTCCGCCCCATTGACGCAAATGGGCGGTAGGCGTGTACGG
TGGGAGGTCTATATAAGCAGAGCTCTCTGGCTAACTAGAGAACCCACTGCTTACTGGCTTATCGAAATTA
ATACGACTCACTATAGGGAGACCCAAGCTTGGTACCGAGCTCGGATCCGCCACCATGCCGCGCGTCTACA
TAGGACGCCTGAGCTACAACGTCCGGGAGAAGGACATCCAGCGCTTTTTCAGTGGCTATGGCCGCCTCCT
CGAAGTAGACCTCAAAAATGGGTACGGCTTCGTGGAGTTCGAGGACTCCCGCGACGCCGACGACGCCGTT
TACGAGCTGAACGGCAAGGAGCTCTGCGGCGAGCGCGTGATCGTAGAGCACGCCCGGGGCCCGCGTCGCG
ATCGCGACGGCTACAGCTACGGAAGCCGC
[309 nt withheld, positions 940-1248]
CGATCTTACTCTGGAAGCAGATCCAGGTCTCGATCTAGAAGACGGTCACGAAGTAGGAGTCGCAGGAGCA
GCCGCAGTAGATCTCGAAGTATCTCAAAAAGTCGCTCCCGTTCCAGGTCGCGGAGCAAAGGTCGATCACG
TTCTCGATCAAAAGGCAGGAAATCTAGATCAAAGAGCAAATCTAAGCCCAAGTCTGATCGGGGCTCCCAT
TCACATTCTCGAAGCAGATCTAAGGATGAGTATGAGAAATCTCGAAGCAGGTCTCGGTCCCGATCCCCTA
AAGAAAATGGAAAGGGTGATATAAAGTCAAAATCCAGATCAAGGAGCCAGTCCCGTTCCAATTCGCCGCT
ACCTGTTCCACCCTCAAAGGCCCGTTCTGTGTCCCCTCCACCAAAAAGAGCTACTTCAAGATCCCGTTCT
AGATCTCGCTCAAAGTCAAGATCAAGGTCCAGGTCGAGTTCCAGAGATTAAGCGGCCGCTCGAGCATGCA
TCTAGAGGGCCCTATTCTATAGTGTCACCTAAATGCTAGAGCTCGCTGATCAGCCTCGACTGTGCCTTCT
AGTTGCCAGCCATCTGTTGTTTGCCCCTCCCCCGTGCCTTCCTTGACCCTGGAAGGTGCCACTCCCACTG
TCCTTTCCTAATAAAATGAGGAAATTGCATCGCATTGTCTGAGTAGGTGTCATTCTATTCTGGGGGGTGG
GGTGGGGCAGGACAGCAAGGGGGAGGATTGGGAAGACAATAGCAGGCATGCTGGGGATGCGGTGGGCTCT
ATGGCTTCTGAGGCGGAAAGAACCAGCTGGGGCTCTAGGGGGTATCCCC
[124 nt withheld, positions 2068-2191]
C
[91 nt withheld, positions 2193-2283]
A
[49 nt withheld, positions 2285-2333]
CCTTTGACGTTGGAGTCCACGTTCTTT
[37 nt withheld, positions 2361-2397]
ACCCTATCTCGGTCTATTCTTTTGATTTATAAGGGATTTTGCCGATTTCGGCCTATTGGTTAAAAAATGA
GCTGATTTAACAAAAATTTAACGCGAATTAATTCTGTGGAATGTGTGTCAGTTAGGGTGTGGAAAGTCCC
CAGGCTCCCCAGCAGGCAGAAGTATGCAAAGCATGCATCTCAATTAGTCAGCAACCAGGTGTGGAAAGTC
CCCAGGCTCCCCAGCAGGCAGAAGTATGCAAAGCATGCATCTCAATTAGTCAGCAACCATAGTCCCGCCC
CTAACTCCGCCCATCCCGCCCCTAACTCCGCCCAGTTCCGCCCATTCTCCGCCCCATGGCTGACTAATTT
TTTTTATTTATGCAGAGGCCGAGGCCGCCTCTGCCTCTGAGCTATTCCAGAAGTAGTGAGGAGGCTTTTT
TGGAGGCCTAGGCTTTTGCAAAAAGCTCCCGGGAGCTTGTATATCCATTTTCGGATCTGATCAAGAGACA
GGATGAGGATCGTTTCGCATGATTGAACAAGATGGATTGCACGCAGGTTCTCCGGCCGCTTGGGTGGAGA
GGCTATTCGGCTATGACTGGGCACAACAGACAATCGGCTGCTCTGATGCCGCCGTGTTCCGGCTGTCAGC
GCAGGGGCGCCCGGTTCTTTTTGTCAAGACCGACCTGTCCGGTGCCCTGAATGAACTGCAGGACGAGGCA
GCGCGGCTATCGTGGCTGGCCACGACGGGCGTTCCTTGCGCAGCTGTGCTCGACGTTGTCACTGAAGCGG
GAAGGGACTGGCTGCTATTGGGCGAAGTGCCGGGGCAGGATCTCCTGTCATCTCACCTTGCTCCTGCCGA
GAAAGTATCCATCATGGCTGATGCAATGCGGCGGCTGCATACGCTTGATCCGGCTACCTGCCCATTCGAC
CACCAAGCGAAACATCGCATCGAGCGAGCACGTACTCGGATGGAAGCCGGTCTTGTCGATCAGGATGATC
TGGACGAAGAGCATCAGGGGCTCGCGCCAGCCGAACTGTTCGCCAGGCTCAAGGCGCGCATGCCCGACGG
CGAGGATCTCGTCGTGACCCATGGCGATGCCTGCTTGCCGAATATCATGGTGGAAAATGGCCGCTTTTCT
GGATTCATCGACTGTGGCCGGCTGGGTGTGGCGGACCGCTATCAGGACATAGCGTTGGCTACCCGTGATA
TTGCTGAAGAGCTTGGCGGCGAATGGGCTGACCGCTTCCTCGTGCTTTACGGTATCGCCGCTCCCGATTC
GCAGCGCATCGCCTTCTATCGCCTTCTTGACGAGTTCTTCTGAGCGGGACTCTGGGGTTCGAAATGACCG
ACCAAGCGACGCCCAACCTGCCATCACGAGATTTCGATTCCACCGCCGCCTTCTATGAAAGGTTGGGCTT
CGGAATCGTTTTCCGGGACGCCGGCTGGATGATCCTCCAGCGCGGGGATCTCATGCTGGAGTTCTTCGCC
CACCCCAACTTGTTTATTGCAGCTTATAATGGTTACAAATAAAGCAATAGCATCACAAATTTCACAAATA
AAGCATTTTTTTCACTGCATTCTAGTTGTGGTTTGTCCAAACTCATCAATGTATCTTATCATGTCTGTAT
ACCGTCGACCTCTAGCTAGAGCTTGGCGTAATCATGGTCATAGCTGTTTCCTGTGTGAAATTGTTATCCG
CTCACAATTCCACACAACATACGAGCCGGAAGCATAAAGTGTAAAGCCTGGGGTGCCTAATGAGTGAGCT
AACTCACATTAATTGCGTTGCGCTCACTGCCCGCTTTCCAGTCGGGAAACCTGTCGTGCCAGCTGCATTA
ATGAATCGGCCAACGCGCGGGGAGAGGCGGTTTGCGTATTGGGCGCTCTTCCGCTTCCTCGCTCACTGAC
TCGCTGCGCTCGGTCGTTCGGCTGCGGCGAGCGGTATCAGCTCACTCAAAGGCGGTAATACGGTTATCCA
CAGAATCAGGGGATAACGCAGGAAAGAACATGTGAGCAAAAGGCCAGCAAAAGGCCAGGAACCGTAAAAA
GGCCGCGTTGCTGGCGTTTTTCCATAGGCTCCGCCCCCCTGACGAGCATCACAAAAATCGACGCTCAAGT
CAGAGGTGGCGAAACCCGACAGGACTATAAAGATACCAGGCGTTTCCCCCTGGAAGCTCCCTCGTGCGCT
CTCCTGTTCCGACCCTGCCGCTTACCGGATACCTGTCCGCCTTTCTCCCTTCGGGAAGCGTGGCGCTTTC
TCATAGCTCACGCTGTAGGTATCTCAGTTCGGTGTAGGTCGTTCGCTCCAAGCTGGGCTGTGTGCACGAA
CCCCCCGTTCAGCCCGACCGCTGCGCCTTATCCGGTAACTATCGTCTTGAGTCCAACCCGGTAAGACACG
ACTTATCGCCACTGGCAGCAGCCACTGGTAACAGGATTAGCAGAGCGAGGTATGTAGGCGGTGCTACAGA
GTTCTTGAAGTGGTGGCCTAACTACGGCTACACTAGAAGAACAGTATTTGGTATCTGCGCTCTGCTGAAG
CCAGTTACCTTCGGAAAAAGAGTTGGTAGCTCTTGATCCGGCAAACAAACCACCGCTGGTAGCGGTGGTT
TTTTTGTTTGCAAGCAGCAGATTACGCGCAGAAAAAAAGGATCTCAAGAAGATCCTTTGATCTTTTCTAC
GGGGTCTGACGCTCAGTGGAACGAAAACTCACGTTAAGGGATTTTGGTCATGAGATTATCAAAAAGGATC
TTCACCTAGATCCTTTTAAATTAAAAATGAAGTTTTAAATCAATCTAAAGTATATATGAGTAAACTTGGT
CTGACAGTTACCAATGCTTAATCAGTGAGGCACCTATCTCAGCGATCTGTCTATTTCGTTCATCCATAGT
TGCCTGACTCCCCGTCGTGTAGATAACTACGATACGGGAGGGCTTACCATCTGGCCCCAGTGCTGCAATG
ATACCGCGAGACCCACGCTCACCGGCTCCAGATTTATCAGCAATAAACCAGCCAGCCGGAAGGGCCGAGC
GCAGAAGTGGTCCTGCAACTTTATCCGCCTCCATCCAGTCTATTAATTGTTGCCGGGAAGCTAGAGTAAG
TAGTTCGCCAGTTAATAGTTTGCGCAACGTTGTTGCCATTGCTACAGGCATCGTGGTGTCACGCTCGTCG
TTTGGTATGGCTTCATTCAGCTCCGGTTCCCAACGATCAAGGCGAGTTACATGATCCCCCATGTTGTGCA
AAAAAGCGGTTAGCTCCTTCGGTCCTCCGATCGTTGTCAGAAGTAAGTTGGCCGCAGTGTTATCACTCAT
GGTTATGGCAGCACTGCATAATTCTCTTACTGTCATGCCATCCGTAAGATGCTTTTCTGTGACTGGTGAG
TACTCAACCAAGTCATTCTGAGAATAGTGTATGCGGCGACCGAGTTGCTCTTGCCCGGCGTCAATACGGG
ATAATACCGCGCCACATAGCAGAACTTTAAAAGTGCTCATCATTGGAAAACGTTCTTCGGGGCGAAAACT
CTCAAGGATCTTACCGCTGTTGAGATCCAGTTCGATGTAACCCACTCGTGCACCCAACTGATCTTCAGCA
TCTTTTACTTTCACCAGCGTTTCTGGGTGAGCAAAAACAGGAAGGCAAAATGCCGCAAAAAAGGGAATAA
GGGCGACACGGAAATGTTGAATACTCATACTCTTCCTTTTTCAATATTATTGAAGCATTTATCAGGGTTA
TTGTCTCATGAGCGGATACATATTTGAATGTATTTAGAAAAATAAACAAATAGGGGTTCCGCGCACATTT
CCCCGAAAAGTGCCACCTGACGTCGACGGATCGGGAGATCTCCCGATCCCCTATGGTGCACTCTCAGTAC
AATCTGCTCTGATGCCGCATAGTTAAGCCAGTATCTGCTCCCTGCTTGTGTGTTGGAGGTCGCTGAGTAG
TGCGCGAGCAAAATTTAAGCTACAACAAGGCAAGGCTTGACCGACAATTGCATGAAGAATCTGCTTAGGG
TTAGGCGTTTTGCGCTGCTTCGCGATGTACGGGCCAGATATACGCGTT
